>Addgene plasmid #186565 | pSF-pMB1'- trc-YFP | addgene full sequence | sequence record 378139 | Addgene NGS Result
GCGATCGCGGCTCCCGACATCTTGGACCATTAGCTCCACAGGTATCTTCTTCCCTCTAGTGGTCATAACA
GCAGCTTCAGCTACCTCTCAATTCAAAAAACCCCTCAAGACCCGTTTAGAGGCCCCAAGGGGTTATGCTA
TCAATCGTTGCGTTACACACACAAAAAACCAACACACATCCATCTTCGATGGATAGCGATTTTATTATCT
AACTGCTGATCGAGTGTAGCCAGATCTGATAATAAAATATCTTTATTTTCATTACATCTGTGTGTTGGTT
TTTTGTGTGAATCGAAAGTACTAACATACGCTCTCCATCAAAACAAAACGAAACAAAACAAACTAGCAAA
ATAGGCTGTCCCCAGTGCAAATGCAGGTGCCAGAACATTTCTCTGTCGACGACACCATCGAATGGTGCAA
AACCTTTCGCGGTATGGCATGATAGCGCCCGGAAGAGAGTCAATTCAGGGTGGTGAATGTGAAACCAGTA
ACGTTATACGATGTCGCAGAGTATGCCGGTGTCTCTTATCAGACCGTTTCCCGCGTGGTGAACCAGGCCA
GCCACGTTTCTGCGAAAACGCGGGAAAAAGTGGAAGCGGCGATGGCGGAGCTGAATTACATTCCCAACCG
CGTGGCACAACAACTGGCGGGCAAACAGTCGTTGCTGATTGGCGTTGCCACCTCCAGTCTGGCCCTGCAC
GCGCCGTCGCAAATTGTCGCGGCGATTAAATCTCGCGCCGATCAACTGGGTGCCAGCGTGGTGGTGTCGA
TGGTAGAACGAAGCGGCGTCGAAGCCTGTAAAGCGGCGGTGCACAATCTTCTCGCGCAACGCGTCAGTGG
GCTGATCATTAACTATCCGCTGGATGACCAGGATGCCATTGCTGTGGAAGCTGCCTGCACTAATGTTCCG
GCGTTATTTCTTGATGTCTCTGACCAGACACCCATCAACAGTATTATTTTCTCCCATGAAGACGGTACGC
GACTGGGCGTGGAGCATCTGGTCGCATTGGGTCACCAGCAAATCGCGCTGTTAGCGGGCCCATTAAGTTC
TGTCTCGGCGCGTCTGCGTCTGGCTGGCTGGCATAAATATCTCACTCGCAATCAAATTCAGCCGATAGCG
GAACGGGAAGGCGACTGGAGTGCCATGTCCGGTTTTCAACAAACCATGCAAATGCTGAATGAGGGCATCG
TTCCCACTGCGATGCTGGTTGCCAACGATCAGATGGCGCTGGGCGCAATGCGCGCCATTACCGAGTCCGG
GCTGCGCGTTGGTGCGGATATCTCGGTAGTGGGATACGACGATACCGAAGACAGCTCATGTTATATCCCG
CCGTTAACCACCATCAAACAGGATTTTCGCCTGCTGGGGCAAACCAGCGTGGACCGCTTGCTGCAACTCT
CTCAGGGCCAGGCGGTGAAGGGCAATCAGCTGTTGCCCGTCTCACTGGTGAAAAGAAAAACCACCCTGGC
GCCCAATACGCAAACCGCCTCTCCCCGCGCGTTGGCCGATTCATTAATGCAGCTGGCACGACAGGTTTCC
CGACTGGAAAGCGGGCAGTGAGCGCAACGCAATTAATGTAAGTTAGCGCGAATTGATCTGGTTTGACAGC
TTATCATCGACTGCACGGTGCACCAATGCTTCTGGCGTCAGGCAGCCATCGGAAGCTGTGGTATGGCTGT
GCAGGTCGTAAATCACTGCATAATTCGTGTCGCTCAAGGCGCACTCCCGTTCTGGATAATGTTTTTTGCG
CCGACATCATAACGGTTCTGGCAAATATTCTGAAATGAGCTGTTGACAATTAATCATCCGGCTCGTATAA
TGTGTGGAATTGTGAGCGGATAACAAGAATTCAAAGGAGGTACCCACCATGACGGCACTGACTGAAGGCG
CAAAACTGTTCGAGAAAGAAATCCCATATATCACTGAGCTGGAAGGTGACGTTGAAGGTATGAAGTTTAT
CATCAAGGGTGAAGGCACCGGTGACGCGAGCGTCGGTAAAGTGGATGCTCAGTTCATTTGTACCACGGGC
GACGTTCCGGTTCCGTGGAGCACGCTGGTCACCACGCTGACGTATGGTGCTCAGTGCTTTGCCAAGTATC
CGCGCCACATTGCGGATTTCTTCAAAAGCTGCATGCCGGAAGGTTACGTCCAAGAGCGCACCATCACCTT
TGAGGGTGATGGCGTGTTCAAGACCCGTGCGGAAGTCACCTTTGAAAATGGCAGCGTGTACAACCGTGTA
AAACTGAACGGCCAGGGTTTCAAGAAGGACGGCCACGTGCTGGGCAAAAATCTGGAGTTTAACTTTACCC
CTCATTGTTTGTACATTTGGGGTGACCAAGCGAATCATGGCCTGAAGAGCGCGTTCAAAATCATGCATGA
GATCACCGGCTCCAAAGAGGATTTCATTGTTGCCGATCACACCCAAATGAATACCCCGATTGGTGGTGGT
CCGGTGCACGTGCCGGAGTACCACCACATTACGTATCATGTTACCCTGTCTAAAGACGTCACCGATCACC
GTGACCATTTGAACATTGTTGAGGTGATCAAGGCAGTTGACCTGGAGACGTACCGCTAGAAGTTGTCTCC
TCCTGCACTGACTGACTGATACAATCGATTTCTGGATCCGCAGGCCTCTGCTAGCTTGACTGACTGAGAT
ACAGCGTACCTTCAGCTCACAGACATGATAAGATACATTGATGAGTTTGGACAAACCACAACTAGAATGC
AGTGAAAAAAATGCTTTATTTGTGAAATTTGTGATGCTATTGCTTTATTTGTAACCATTATAAGCTGCAA
TAAACAAGTTAACAACAACAATTGCATTCATTTTATGTTTCAGGTTCAGGGGGAGGTGTGGGAGGTTTTT
TAAAGCAAGTAAAACCTCTACAAATGTGGTATTGGCCCATCTCTATCGGTATCGTAGCATAACCCCTTGG
GGCCTCTAAACGGGTCTTGAGGGGTTTTTTGTGCCCCTCGGGCCGGATTGCTATCTACCGGCATTGGCGC
AGAAAAAAATGCCTGATGCGACGCTGCGCGTCTTATACTCCCACATATGCCAGATTCAGCAACGGATACG
GCTTCCCCAACTTGCCCACTTCCATACGTGTCCTCCTTACCAGAAATTTATCCTTAAGGTCGTCAGCTAT
CCTGCAGGCGATCTCTCGATTTCGATCAAGACATTCCTTTAATGGTCTTTTCTGGACACCACTAGGGGTC
AGAAGTAGTTCATCAAACTTTCTTCCCTCCCTAATCTCATTGGTTACCTTGGGCTATCGAAACTTAATTA
ACCAGTCAAGTCAGCTACTTGGCGAGATCGACTTGTCTGGGTTTCGACTACGCTCAGAATTGCGTCAGTC
AAGTTCGATCTGGTCCTTGCTATTGCACCCGTTCTCCGATTACGAGTTTCATTTAAATCATGTGAGCAAA
AGGCCAGCAAAAGGCCAGGAACCGTAAAAAGGCCGCGTTGCTGGCGTTTTTCCATAGGCTCCGCCCCCCT
GACGAGCATCACAAAAATCGACGCTCAAGTCAGAGGTGGCGAAACCCGACAGGACTATAAAGATACCAGG
CGTTTCCCCCTGGAAGCTCCCTCGTGCGCTCTCCTGTTCCGACCCTGCCGCTTACCGGATACCTGTCCGC
CTTTCTCCCTTCGGGAAGCGTGGCGCTTTCTCATAGCTCACGCTGTAGGTATCTCAGTTCGGTGTAGGTC
GTTCGCTCCAAGCTGGGCTGTGTGCACGAACCCCCCGTTCAGCCCGACCGCTGCGCCTTATCCGGTAACT
ATCGTCTTGAGTCCAACCCGGTAAGACACGACTTATCGCCACTGGCAGCAGCCACTGGTAACAGGATTAG
CAGAGCGAGGTATGTAGGCGGTGCTACAGAGTTCTTGAAGTGGTGGCCTAACTACGGCTACACTAGAAGA
ACAGTATTTGGTATCTGCGCTCTGCTGAAGCCAGTTACCTTCGGAAAAAGAGTTGGTAGCTCTTGATCCG
GCAAACAAACCACCGCTGGTAGCGGTGGTTTTTTTGTTTGCAAGCAGCAGATTACGCGCAGAAAAAAAGG
ATCTCAAGAAGATCCTTTGATCTTTTCTACGGGGTCTGACGCTCAGTGGAACGAAAACTCACGTTAAGGG
ATTTTGGTCATGAGATTATCAAAAAGGATCTTCACCTAGATCCTTTTAAATTAAAAATGAAGTTTTAAAT
CAATCTAAAGTATATATGAGTAAACTTGGTCTGACAGTTACCAATGCTTAATCAGTGAGGCACCTATCTC
AGCGATCTGTCTATTTCGTTCATCCATAGTTGCATTTAAATTTCCGAACTCTCCAAGGCCCTCGTCGGAA
AATCTTCAAACCTTTCGTCCGATCCATCTTGCAGGCTACCTCTCGAACGAACTATCGCAAGTCTCTTGGC
CGGCCTTGCGCCTTGGCTATTGCTTGGCAGCGCCTATCGCCAGGTATTACTCCAATCCCGAATATCCGAG
ATCGGGATCACCCGAGAGAAGTTCAACCTACATCCTCAATCCCGATCTATCCGAGATCCGAGGAATATCG
AAATCGGGGCGCGCCTGGTGTACCGAGAACGATCCTCTCAGTGCGAGTCTCGACGATCCATATCGTTGCT
TGGCAGTCAGCCAGTCGGAATCCAGCTTGGGACCCAGGAAGTCCAATCGTCAGATATTGTACTCAAGCCT
GGTCACGGCAGCGTACCGATCTGTTTAAACCTAGATATTGATAGTCTGATCGGTCAACGTATAATCGAGT
CCTAGCTTTTGCAAACATCTATCAAGAGACAGGATCAGCAGGAGGCTTTCGCATGAGTATTCAACATTTC
CGTGTCGCCCTTATTCCCTTTTTTGCGGCATTTTGCCTTCCTGTTTTTGCTCACCCAGAAACGCTGGTGA
AAGTAAAAGATGCTGAAGATCAGTTGGGTGCGCGAGTGGGTTACATCGAACTGGATCTCAACAGCGGTAA
GATCCTTGAGAGTTTTCGCCCCGAAGAACGCTTTCCAATGATGAGCACTTTTAAAGTTCTGCTATGTGGC
GCGGTATTATCCCGTATTGACGCCGGGCAAGAGCAACTCGGTCGCCGCATACACTATTCTCAGAATGACT
TGGTTGAGTATTCACCAGTCACAGAAAAGCATCTTACGGATGGCATGACAGTAAGAGAATTATGCAGTGC
TGCCATAACCATGAGTGATAACACTGCGGCCAACTTACTTCTGACAACGATTGGAGGACCGAAGGAGCTA
ACCGCTTTTTTGCACAACATGGGGGATCATGTAACTCGCCTTGATCGTTGGGAACCGGAGCTGAATGAAG
CCATACCAAACGACGAGCGTGACACCACGATGCCTGTAGCAATGGCAACAACCTTGCGTAAACTATTAAC
TGGCGAACTACTTACTCTAGCTTCCCGGCAACAGTTGATAGACTGGATGGAGGCGGATAAAGTTGCAGGA
CCACTTCTGCGCTCGGCCCTTCCGGCTGGCTGGTTTATTGCTGATAAATCTGGAGCCGGTGAGCGTGGGT
CTCGCGGTATCATTGCAGCACTGGGGCCAGATGGTAAGCCCTCCCGTATCGTAGTTATCTACACGACGGG
GAGTCAGGCAACTATGGATGAACGAAATAGACAGATCGCTGAGATAGGTGCCTCACTGATTAAGCATTGG
TAACCGATTCTAGGTGCATTGGCGCAGAAAAAAATGCCTGATGCGACGCTGCGCGTCTTATACTCCCACA
TATGCCAGATTCAGCAACGGATACGGCTTCCCCAACTTGCCCACTTCCATACGTGTCCTCCTTACCAGAA
ATTTATCCTTAAGATCCCGAATCGTTTAAACTCGACTCTGGCTCTATCGAATCTCCGTCGTTTCGAGCTT
ACGCGAACAGCCGTGGCGCTCATTTGCTCGTCGGGCATCGAATCTCGTCAGCTATCGTCAGCTTACCTTT
TTGGCA
Features (pLannotate 1.2.2; 21 found; start..end, strand, type, name):
     18..89      +  misc_feature   5' β-globin insulator: insulator upstream of the human β-globin locus (Farrell et al., 2002)
     94..140     -  terminator     T7 terminator: transcription terminator for bacteriophage T7 RNA polymerase
    158..206     -  polyA_signal   poly(A) signal: synthetic polyadenylation signal
    241..289     +  polyA_signal   poly(A) signal: synthetic polyadenylation signal
    303..394     +  misc_feature   pause site: RNA polymerase II transcriptional pause signal from the human α2 globin gene
    401..478     +  promoter       lacIq promoter: lacI (mutant); In the lacIq allele, a single base change in the promoter boosts expression of the lacI gene about 10-fold.
    479..1561    +  CDS            lacI: lac repressor; lacI; The lac repressor binds to the lac operator to inhibit transcription in E. coli. This inhibition can be relieved by adding lactose or isopropyl-β-D-thiogalactopyranoside (IPTG).
   1603..1620    +  promoter       tet promoter (fragment): E. coli promoter for tetracycline efflux protein gene
   1616..1717    -  CDS            yciV (fragment): RNAAM_ECOLI - Also known as trpH From Escherichia coli (strain K12).
   1793..1822    +  promoter       trc promoter: strong E. coli promoter; hybrid between the trp and lac UV5 promoters
   1830..1846    +  protein_bind   lac operator: The lac repressor binds to the lac operator to inhibit transcription in E. coli. This inhibition can be relieved by adding lactose or isopropyl-β-D-thiogalactopyranoside (IPTG). lac repressor encoded by lacI
   1878..2573    +  CDS            phiYFP: phiYFP is a basic (constitutively fluorescent) yellow fluorescent protein published in 2004, derived from Phialidium sp. SL-2003.
   2689..2810    -  polyA_signal   SV40 poly(A) signal: SV40 polyadenylation signal
   2833..2902    -  CDS            large T antigen (fragment): large T antigen from SV40 (simian virus 40)
   2925..2971    +  terminator     T7 terminator: transcription terminator for bacteriophage T7 RNA polymerase
   3001..3137    +  terminator     rrnG terminator: transcription terminator from the E. coli ribosomal RNA rrnG operon (Albrechtsen et al., 1991)
   3182..3253    +  misc_feature   3' β-globin insulator: insulator downstream of the human β-globin locus (Farrell et al., 2002)
   3479..4067    -  rep_origin     ori: high-copy-number ColE1/pMB1/pBR322/pUC origin of replication
   4239..4303    -  CDS            bla(M) (fragment): β-lactamase lacking the signal sequence; bla(M); allows cytosolic expression of β-lactamase
   4813..5673    +  CDS            AmpR: β-lactamase; bla; confers resistance to ampicillin, carbenicillin, and related antibiotics
   5686..5822    +  terminator     rrnG terminator: transcription terminator from the E. coli ribosomal RNA rrnG operon (Albrechtsen et al., 1991)
