[The description below was written by a language model from this plasmid's Addgene catalogue record and pLannotate feature annotations shown in this document.]
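Description:
pSF-pMB1'-trc-YFP is a bacterial expression plasmid of about 5.96 kb built on the Oxgene pSF-pA-PromMCS-KrYFP backbone, designed for IPTG-inducible production of a yellow fluorescent reporter in Escherichia coli. It replicates from a high-copy ColE1/pMB1-family origin, designated pMB1' in the record, and is selected with ampicillin through a full-length β-lactamase (AmpR) gene followed by an rrnG terminator. A short additional bla fragment near the origin appears to be a cloning remnant rather than a functional element.

The expression cassette consists of the strong hybrid trp/lac trc promoter followed by a lac operator, driving the "Kringle YFP" coding sequence, which the annotation identifies as phiYFP, a constitutively fluorescent protein derived from Phialidium. The plasmid carries its own lacI gene under the up-mutated lacIq promoter, so abundant lac repressor occupies the operator and keeps transcription off until IPTG or lactose is added. Downstream of the reporter, T7 and rrnG terminators stop bacterial transcription.

The SnapFast-style backbone also retains generic elements that play no evident role in E. coli expression: β-globin insulators flanking the cassette, synthetic and SV40 polyadenylation signals, and an RNA polymerase II pause site. Small annotated tet promoter, yciV and SV40 large T antigen fragments are likely incidental matches.

According to the associated publication title, the plasmid belongs to a study of how expression system components affect recombinant protein production in E. coli BL21. YFP fluorescence presumably serves there as the readout for this particular origin and promoter combination.
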