Addgene plasmid #186565: pSF-pMB1'- trc-YFP
Purpose: pMB1' ori, lacI, Ptrc promoter, AmpR. Kringle YFP (Yellow Fluorescence Protein) expression
Depositing lab: Teresa de Diego Puente. Depositing organization: Universidad de Murcia. Publication: Impact of the Expression System on Recombinant Protein Production in Escherichia coli BL21. Lozano Terol G, Gallego-Jara J, Sola Martinez RA, Martinez Vivancos A, Canovas Diaz M, de Diego Puente T. Front Microbiol. 2021 Jun 21;12:682001. doi: 10.3389/fmicb.2021.682001. eCollection 2021. PubMed 34234760.
Backbone
  Vector backbone: pSF-pA-PromMCS-KrYFP
  Backbone manufacturer: Oxgene
  Backbone size w/o insert (bp): 4613
  Total vector size (bp): 5955
  Vector type: Bacterial Expression
Growth in bacteria
  Bacterial resistance: Ampicillin, 100 μg/mL
  Growth temperature: 37°C
  Growth strain: DH5alpha
  Copy number: High Copy
Gene/Insert
  Gene/Insert name: YFP (alt name: Kringle YFP (Yellow Fluorescence Protein))
  Insert size (bp): 704
  Promoter: trc promoter
  Cloning method: Unknown
  Sequencing primers: 5′ AATAGGCTGTCCCCAGTGC; 3′ TGTATCAGTCAGTCAGTGCA
Terms and licenses: Academic/Nonprofit Terms; Industry Terms: Not Available to Industry
How to cite: pSF-pMB1'- trc-YFP was a gift from Teresa de Diego Puente (Addgene plasmid # 186565 ; http://n2t.net/addgene:186565 ; RRID:Addgene_186565)
